>Addgene plasmid #42150 | pNH034 | depositor full sequence | sequence record 56924 | pNH034 sequence 9793 bps
AGAACGGAGTAACCTCGGTGTGCGGTTGTATGCCTGCTGTGGATTGCTGCTGTGTCCTGCTTATCCACAA
CATTTTGCGCACGGTTATGTGGACAAAATACCTGGTTACCCAGGCCGTGCCGGCACGTTAACCGGGCTGC
ATCCGATGCAAGTGTGTCGCTGTCGACGAGCTCGCGAGCTCGTCTGACGCTCAGTGGAACGAAAACTCAC
GTTAAGGGATTTTGGTCATGAATTAATTCTTACCAATGCTTAATCAGTGAGGCACCTATCTCAGCGATCT
GTCTATTTCGTTCATCCATAGTTGCCTGACTCCCCGTCGTGTAGATAACTACGATACGGGAGGGCTTACC
ATCTGGCCCCAGTGCTGCAATGATACCGCGAGACCCACGCTCACCGGCTCCAGATTTATCAGCAATAAAC
CAGCCAGCCGGAAGGGCCGAGCGCAGAAGTGGTCCTGCAACTTTATCCGCCTCCATCCAGTCTATTAATT
GTTGCCGGGAAGCTAGAGTAAGTAGTTCGCCAGTTAATAGTTTGCGCAACGTTGTTGCCATTGCTACAGG
CATCGTGGTGTCACGCTCGTCGTTTGGTATGGCTTCATTCAGCTCCGGTTCCCAACGATCAAGGCGAGTT
ACATGATCCCCCATGTTGTGCAAAAAAGCGGTTAGCTCCTTCGGTCCTCCGATCGTTGTCAGAAGTAAGT
TGGCCGCAGTGTTATCACTCATGGTTATGGCAGCACTCCATGGTCGCTGTCGAGATATGACGGTGTTCAC
AAAGTTCCTTAAATTTTACTTTTGGTTACATATTTTTTCTTTTTGAAACCAAATCTTTATCTTTGTAGCA
CTTTCACGGTAGCGAAACGTTAGTTTGAATGGAAAGATGCCTGCAGACACATAAAGACACCAAACTCTCA
TCAATAGTTCCGTAAATTTTTATTGACAGAACTTATTGACGGCAGTGGCAGGTGTCATAAAAAAAACCAT
GAGGGTAATAAATA
[372 nt withheld, positions 995-1366]
TAATGGTTCTCCAACGCAGTCAGGCACCGTGTATGAAATCTAACAATGCGCTCATCGTCATCCTCGGCAC
CGTCACCCTGGATGCTGTAGGCATAGGCTTGGTTATGCCGGTACTGCCGGGCCTCTTGCGGGATATCGTC
CATTCCGACAGCATCGCCAGTCACTATGGCGTGCTGCTAGCGCTATATGCGTTGATGCAATTTCTATGCG
CACCCGTTCTCGGAGCACTGTCCGACCGCTTTGGCCGCCGCCCAGTCCTGCTCGCTTCGCTACTTGGAGC
CACTATCGACTACGCGATCATGGCGACCACACCCGTCCTGTGGATCCTCTACGCCGGACGCATCGTGGCC
GGCATCACCGGCGCCACAGGTGCGGTTGCTGGCGCCTATATCGCCGACATCACCGATGGGGAAGATCGGG
CTCGCCACTTCGGGCTCATGAGCGCTTGTTTCGGCGTGGGTATGGTGGCAGGCCCCGTGGCCGGGGGACT
GTTGGGCGCCATCTCCTTGCATGCACCATTCCTTGCGGCGGCGGTGCTCAACGGCCTCAACCTACTACTG
GGCTGCTTCCTAATGCAGGAGTCGCATAAGGGAGAGCGTCGACCGATGCCCTTGAGAGCCTTCAACCCAG
TCAGCTCCTTCCGGTGGGCGCGGGGCATGACTATCGTCGCCGCACTTATGACTGTCTTCTTTATCATGCA
ACTCGTAGGACAGGTGCCGGCAGCGCTCTGGGTCATTTTCGGCGAGGACCGCTTTCGCTGGAGCGCGACG
ATGATCGGCCTGTCGCTTGCGGTATTCGGAATCTTGCACGCCCTCGCTCAAGCCTTCGTCACTGGTCCCG
CCACCAAACGTTTCGGCGAGAAGCAGGCCATTATCGCCGGCATGGCGGCCGACGCGCTGGGCTACGTCTT
GCTGGCGTTCGCGACGCGAGGCTGGATGGCCTTCCCCATTATGATTCTTCTCGCTTCCGGCGGCATCGGG
ATGCCCGCGTTGCAGGCCATGCTGTCCAGGCAGGTAGATGACGACCATCAGGGACAGCTTCAAGGATCGC
TCGCGGCTCTTACCAGCCTAACTTCGATCACTGGACCGCTGATCGTCACGGCGATTTATGCCGCCTCGGC
GAGCACATGGAACGGGTTGGCATGGATTGTAGGCGCCGCCCTATACCTTGTCTGCCTCCCCGCGTTGCGT
CGCGGTGCATGGAGCCGGGCCACCTCGACCTGAATGGAAGCCGGCGGCACCTCGCTAACGGATTCACCAC
TCCAAGAATTGGAGCCAATCAATTCTTGCGGAGAACTGTGAATGCGCAAACCAACCCTTGGCAGAACATA
TCCATCGCGTCCGCCATCTCGACCAATTCTCATGTTTGACAGCTTATCATCCCATGGGCTGAGGGGCTGG
CCGCTCACAATTCCACACAACATACGAGCCGGAAGCATAAAGTGTAAAGCCTGGGGTGCCTAATGAGTGA
GCTAACTCACATTAATTGCGTTGCGCTCACTGCCCGCTTTCCAGTCGGGAAACCTGTCGTGCCAGCTGCA
TTAATGAATCGGCCAACGCGAACCCCTTGCGGCCGCCCGGGCCGTCGACCAATTCTCATGTTTGACAGCT
TATCATCGAATTTCTGCCATTCATCCGCTTATTATCACTTATTCAGGCGTAGCAACCAGGCGTTTAAGGG
CACCAATAACTGCCTTAAAAAAATTACGCCCCGCCCTGCCACTCATCGCAGTACTGTTGTAATTCATTAA
GCATTCTGCCGACATGGAAGCCATCACAAACGGCATGATGAACCTGAATCGCCAGCGGCATCAGCACCTT
GTCGCCTTGCGTATAATATTTGCCCATGGTGAAAACGGGGGCGAAGAAGTTGTCCATATTGGCCACGTTT
AAATCAAAACTGGTGAAACTCACCCAGGGATTGGCTGAGACGAAAAACATATTCTCAATAAACCCTTTAG
GGAAATAGGCCAGGTTTTCACCGTAACACGCCACATCTTGCGAATATATGTGTAGAAACTGCCGGAAATC
GTCGTGGTATTCACTCCAGAGCGATGAAAACGTTTCAGTTTGCTCATGGAAAACGGTGTAACAAGGGTGA
ACACTATCCCATATCACCAGCTCACCGTCTTTCATTGCCATACGAAATTCCGGATGAGCATTCATCAGGC
GGGCAAGAATGTGAATAAAGGCCGGATAAAACTTGTGCTTATTTTTCTTTACGGTCTTTAAAAAGGCCGT
AATATCCAGCTGAACGGTCTGGTTATAGGTACATTGAGCAACTGACTGAAATGCCTCAAAATGTTCTTTA
CGATGCCATTGGGATATATCAACGGTGGTATATCCAGTGATTTTTTTCTCCATTTTAGCTTCCTTAGCTC
CTGAAAATCTCGATAACTCAAAAAATACGCCCGGTAGTGATCTTATTTCATTATGGTGAAAGTTGGAACC
TCTTACGTGCCGATCAACGTCTCATTTTCGCCAAAAGTTGGCCCAGGGCTTCCCGGTATCAACAGGGACA
CCAGGATTTATTTATTCTGCGAAGTGATCTTCCGTCACAGGTATTTATTCGCGATAAGCTCATGGAGCGG
CGTAACCGTCGCACAGGAAGGACAGAGAAAGCGCGGATCTGGGAAGTGACGGACAGAACGGTCAGGACCT
GGATTGGGGAGGCGGTTGCCGCCGCTGCTGCTGACGGTGTGACGTTCTCTGTTCCGGTCACACCACATAC
GTTCCGCCATTCCTATGCGATGCACATGCTGTATGCCGGTATACCGCTGAAAGTTCTGCAAAGCCTGATG
GGACATAAGTCCATCAGTTCAACGGAAGTCTACACGAAGGTTTTTGCGCTGGATGTGGCTGCCCGGCACC
GGGTGCAGTTTGCGATGCCGGAGTCTGATGCGGTTGCGATGCTGAAACAATTATCCTGAGAATAAATGCC
TTGGCCTTTATATGGAAATGTGGAACTGAGTGGATATGCTGTTTTTGTCTGTTAAACAGAGAAGCTGGCT
GTTATCCACTGAGAAGCGAACGAAACAGTCGGGAAAATCTCCCATTATCGTAGAGATCCGCATTATTAAT
CTCAGGAGCCTGTGTAGCGTTTATAGGAAGTAGTGTTCTGTCATGATGCCTGCAAGCGGTAACGAAAACG
ATTTGAATATGCCTTCAGGAACAATAGAAATCTTCGTGCGGTGTTACGTTGAAGTGGAGCGGATTATGTC
AGCAATGGACAGAACAACCTAATGAACACAGAACCATGATGTGGTCTGTCCTTTTACAGCCAGTAGTGCT
CGCCGCAGTCGAGCGACAGGGCGAAGCCCTCGGCTGGTTGCCCTCGCCGCTGGGCTGGCGGCCGTCTATG
GCCCTGCAAACGCGCCAGAAACGCCGTCGAAGCCGTGTGCGAGACACCGCGGCCGGCCGCCGGCGTTGTG
GATACCTCGCGGAAAACTTGGCCCTCACTGACAGATGAGGGGCGGACGTTGACACTTGAGGGGCCGACTC
ACCCGGCGCGGCGTTGACAGATGAGGGGCAGGCTCGATTTCGGCCGGCGACGTGGAGCTGGCCAGCCTCG
CAAATCGGCGAAAACGCCTGATTTTACGCGAGTTTCCCACAGATGATGTGGACAAGCCTGGGGATAAGTG
CCCTGCGGTATTGACACTTGAGGGGCGCGACTACTGACAGATGAGGGGCGCGATCCTTGACACTTGAGGG
GCAGAGTGCTGACAGATGAGGGGCGCACCTATTGACATTTGAGGGGCTGTCCACAGGCAGAAAATCCAGC
ATTTGCAAGGGTTTCCGCCCGTTTTTCGGCCACCGCTAACCTGTCTTTTAACCTGCTTTTAAACCAATAT
TTATAAACCTTGTTTTTAACCAGGGCTGCGCCCTGTGCGCGTGACCGCGCACGCCGAAGGGGGGTGCCCC
CCCTTCTCGAACCCTCCCGGTCGAGTGAGCGAGGAAGCACCAGGGAACAGCACTTATATATTCTGCTTAC
ACACGATGCCTGAAAAAACTTCCCTTGGGGTTATCCACTTATCCACGGGGATATTTTTATAATTATTTTT
TTTATAGTTTTTAGATCTTCTTTTTTAGAGCGCCTTGTAGGCCTTTATCCATGCTGGTTCTAGAGAAGGT
GTTGTGACAAATTGCCCTTTCAGTGTGACAAATCACCCTCAAATGACAGTCCTGTCTGTGACAAATTGCC
CTTAACCCTGTGACAAATTGCCCTCAGAAGAAGCTGTTTTTTCACAAAGTTATCCCTGCTTATTGACTCT
TTTTTATTTAGTGTGACAATCTAAAAACTTGTCACACTTCACATGGATCTGTCATGGCGGAAACAGCGGT
TATCAATCACAAGAAACGTAAAAATAGCCCGCGAATCGTCCAGTCAAACGACCTCACTGAGGCGGCATAT
AGTCTCTCCCGGGATCAAAAACGTATGCTGTATCTGTTCGTTGACCAGATCAGAAAATCTGATGGCACCC
TACAGGAACATGACGGTATCTGCGAGATCCATGTTGCTAAATATGCTGAAATATTCGGATTGACCTCTGC
GGAAGCCAGTAAGGATATACGGCAGGCATTGAAGAGTTTCGCGGGGAAGGAAGTGGTTTTTTATCGCCCT
GAAGAGGATGCCGGCGATGAAAAAGGCTATGAATCTTTTCCTTGGTTTATCAAACGTGCGCACAGTCCAT
CCAGAGGGCTTTACAGTGTACATATCAACCCATATCTCATTCCCTTCTTTATCGGGTTACAGAACCGGTT
TACGCAGTTTCGGCTTAGTGAAACAAAAGAAATCACCAATCCGTATGCCATGCGTTTATACGAATCCCTG
TGTCAGTATCGTAAGCCGGATGGCTCAGGCATCGTCTCTCTGAAAATCGACTGGATCATAGAGCGTTACC
AGCTGCCTCAAAGTTACCAGCGTATGCCTGACTTCCGCCGCCGCTTCCTGCAGGTCTGTGTTAATGAGAT
CAACAGCAGAACTCCAATGCGCCTCTCATACATTGAGAAAAAGAAAGGCCGCCAGACGACTCATATCGTA
TTTTCCTTCCGCGATATCACTTCCATGACGACAGGATAGTCTGAGGGTTATCTGTCACAGATTTGAGGGT
GGTTCGTCACATTTGTTCTGACCTACTGAGGGTAATTTGTCACAGTTTTGCTGTTTCCTTCAGCCTGCAT
GGATTTTCTCATACTTTTTGAACTGTAATTTTTAAGGAAGCCAAATTTGAGGGCAGTTTGTCACAGTTGA
TTTCCTTCTCTTTCCCTTCGTCATGTGACCTGATATCGGGGGTTAGTTCGTCATCATTGATGAGGGTTGA
TTATCACAGTTTATTACTCTGAATTGGCTATCCGCGTGTGTACCTCTACCTGGAGTTTTTCCCACGGTGG
ATATTTCTTCTTGCGCTGAGCGTAAGAGCTATCTGACAGAACAGTTCTTCTTTGCTTCCTCGCCAGTTCG
CTCGCTATGCTCGGTTACACGGCTGCGGCGAGCGCTAGTGATAATAAGTGACTGAGGTATGTGCTCTTCT
TATCTCCTTTTGTAGTGTTGCTCTTATTTTAAACAACTTTGCGGTTTTTTGATGACTTTGCGATTTTGTT
GTTGCTTTGCAGTAAATTGCAAGATTTAATAAAAAAACGCAAAGCAATGATTAAAGGATGTTCAGAATGA
AACTCATGGAAACACTTAACCAGTGCATAAACGCTGGTCATGAAATGACGAAGGCTATCGCCATTGCACA
GTTTAATGATGACAGCCCGGAAGCGAGGAAAATAACCCGGCGCTGGAGAATAGGTGAAGCAGCGGATTTA
GTTGGGGTTTCTTCTCAGGCTATCAGAGATGCCGAGAAAGCAGGGCGACTACCGCACCCGGATATGGAAA
TTCGAGGACGGGTTGAGCAACGTGTTGGTTATACAATTGAACAAATTAATCATATGCGTGATGTGTTTGG
TACGCGATTGCGACGTGCTGAAGACGTATTTCCACCGGTGATCGGGGTTGCTGCCCATAAAGGTGGCGTT
TACAAAACCTCAGTTTCTGTTCATCTTGCTCAGGATCTGGCTCTGAAGGGGCTACGTGTTTTGCTCGTGG
AAGGTAACGACCCCCAGGGAACAGCCTCAATGTATCACGGATGGGTACCAGATCTTCATATTCATGCAGA
AGACACTCTCCTGCCTTTCTATCTTGGGGAAAAGGACGATGTCACTTATGCAATAAAGCCCACTTGCTGG
CCGGGGCTTGACATTATTCCTTCCTGTCTGGCTCTGCACCGTATTGAAACTGAGTTAATGGGCAAATTTG
ATGAAGGTAAACTGCCCACCGATCCACACCTGATGCTCCGACTGGCCATTGAAACTGTTGCTCATGACTA
TGATGTCATAGTTATTGACAGCGCGCCTAACCTGGGTATCGGCACGATTAATGTCGTATGTGCTGCTGAT
GTGCTGATTGTTCCCACGCCTGCTGAGTTGTTTGACTACACCTCCGCACTGCAGTTTTTCGATATGCTTC
GTGATCTGCTCAAGAACGTTGATCTTAAAGGGTTCGAGCCTGATGTACGTATTTTGCTTACCAAATACAG
CAATAGTAATGGCTCTCAGTCCCCGTGGATGGAGGAGCAAATTCGGGATGCCTGGGGAAGCATGGTTCTA
AAAAATGTTGTACGTGAAACGGATGAAGTTGGTAAAGGTCAGATCCGGATGAGAACTGTTTTTGAACAGG
CCATTGATCAACGCTCTTCAACTGGTGCCTGGAGAAATGCTCTTTCTATTTGGGAACCTGTCTGCAATGA
AATTTTCGATCGTCTGATTAAACCACGCTGGGAGATTAGATAATGAAGCGTGCGCCTGTTATTCCAAAAC
ATACGCTCAATACTCAACCGGTTGAAGATACTTCGTTATCGACACCAGCTGCCCCGATGGTGGATTCGTT
AATTGCGCGCGTAGGAGTAATGGCTCGCGGTAATGCCATTACTTTGCCTGTATGTGGTCGGGATGTGAAG
TTTACTCTTGAAGTGCTCCGGGGTGATAGTGTTGAGAAGACCTCTCGGGTATGGTCAGGTAATGAACGTG
ACCAGGAGCTGCTTACTGAGGACGCACTGGATGATCTCATCCCTTCTTTTCTACTGACTGGTCAACAGAC
ACCGGCGTTCGGTCGAAGAGTATCTGGTGTCATAGAAATTGCCGATGGGAGTCGCCGTCGTAAAGCTGCT
GCACTTACCGAAAGTGATTATCGTGTTCTGGTTGGCGAGCTGGATGATGAGCAGATGGCTGCATTATCCA
GATTGGGTAACGATTATCGCCCAACAAGTGCTTATGAACGTGGTCAGCGTTATGCAAGCCGATTGCAGAA
TGAATTTGCTGGAAATATTTCTGCGCTGGCTGATGCGGAAAATATTTCACGTAAGATTATTACCCGCTGT
ATCAACACCGCCAAATTGCCTAAATCAGTTGTTGCTCTTTTTTCTCACCCCGGTGAACTATCTGCCCGGT
CAGGTGATGCACTTCAAAAAGCCTTTACAGATAAAGAGGAATTACTTAAGCAGCAGGCATCTAACCTTCA
TGAGCAGAAAAAAGCTGGGGTGATATTTGAAGCTGAAGAAGTTATCACTCTTTTAACTTCTGTGCTTAAA
ACGTCATCTGCATCAAGAACTAGTTTAAGCTCACGACATCAGTTTGCTCCTGGAGCGACAGTATTGTATA
AGGGCGATAAAATGGTGCTTAACCTGGACAGGTCTCGTGTTCCAACTGAGTGTATAGAGAAAATTGAGGC
CATTCTTAAGGAACTTGAAAAGCCAGCACCCTGATGCGACCACGTTTTAGTCTACGTTTATCTGTCTTTA
CTTAATGTCCTTTGTTACAGGCCAGAAAGCATAACTGGCCTGAATATTCTCTCTGGGCCCACTGTTCCAC
TTGTATCGTCGGTCTGATAATCAGACTGGGACCACGGTCCCACTCGTATCGTCGGTCTGATTATTAGTCT
GGGACCACGGTCCCACTCGTATCGTCGGTCTGATTATTAGTCTGGGACCACGGTCCCACTCGTATCGTCG
GTCTGATAATCAGACTGGGACCACGGTCCCACTCGTATCGTCGGTCTGATTATTAGTCTGGGACCATGGT
CCCACTCGTATCGTCGGTCTGATTATTAGTCTGGGACCACGGTCCCACTCGTATCGTCGGTCTGATTATT
AGTCTGGAACCACGGTCCCACTCGTATCGTCGGTCTGATTATTAGTCTGGGACCACGGTCCCACTCGTAT
CGTCGGTCTGATTATTAGTCTGGGACCACGATCCCACTCGTGTTGTCGGTCTGATTATCGGTCTGGGACC
ACGGTCCCACTTGTATTGTCGATCAGACTATCAGCGTGAGACTACGATTCCATCAATGCCTGTCAAGGGC
AAGTATTGACATGTCGTCGTAACCTGT
Features (pLannotate 1.2.2; 18 found; start..end, strand, type, name):
     23..169     +  CDS            yuaZ (fragment): YUAZ_ECO57 - Protein predicted: Swiss-Prot protein existence level 4. From Escherichia coli O157:H7.
    241..737     -  CDS            bla(M) (fragment): β-lactamase lacking the signal sequence; bla(M); allows cytosolic expression of β-lactamase
    995..1366    +  CDS            rpsL (sequence withheld): RS12_ECOLI - Also known as strA. Experimental evidence at protein level: Swiss-Prot protein existence level 1. Cryo-EM studies suggest that S12 contacts the EF-Tu bound tRNA in the A-site during codon-recognition. This contact is most likely broken as the aminoacyl-tRNA moves into the peptidyl transferase center in the 50S subunit. From Escherichia coli (strain K12).
   1399..2586    +  CDS            tetA: TCR3_ECOLX - Experimental evidence at protein level: Swiss-Prot protein existence level 1. Resistance to tetracycline by an active tetracycline efflux. This is an energy-dependent process that decreases the accumulation of the antibiotic in whole cells. This protein functions as a metal- tetracycline/H(+) antiporter. From Escherichia coli. This protein is used as a marker in many commonly used cloning vectors, such as pBR322 and pACYC184.
   2784..2814    -  promoter       lac promoter: promoter for the E. coli lac operon
   2829..2850    -  protein_bind   CAP binding site: CAP binding activates transcription in the presence of cAMP. E. coli catabolite activator protein
   2863..2926    -  CDS            lacI (fragment): lac repressor; lacI; The lac repressor binds to the lac operator to inhibit transcription in E. coli. This inhibition can be relieved by adding lactose or isopropyl-β-D-thiogalactopyranoside (IPTG).
   2968..2985    +  promoter       tet promoter (fragment): E. coli promoter for tetracycline efflux protein gene
   3073..3729    -  CDS            cat: CAT_ECOLX - Experimental evidence at protein level: Swiss-Prot protein existence level 1. This enzyme is an effector of chloramphenicol resistance in bacteria. From Escherichia coli. This protein is used as a marker in many commonly used cloning vectors, such as pACYC184.
   3730..3832    -  promoter       cat promoter: promoter of the E. coli cat gene encoding chloramphenicol acetyltransferase
   3948..4292    +  CDS            resD (fragment): REDF_ECOLI - Also known as D. Protein inferred from homology: Swiss-Prot protein existence level 3. Acts as a repressor of transcription and as a site-specific resolvase that cleaves at the RfsF site. From Escherichia coli (strain K12).
   4690..5304    +  rep_origin     oriV: origin of replication for the bacterial F plasmid
   5380..5599    +  rep_origin     ori2: secondary origin of replication for the bacterial F plasmid; also known as oriS
   5690..6445    +  CDS            repE: replication initiation protein for the bacterial F plasmid; repE
   6448..6698    +  misc_feature   incC: incC; incompatibility region of the bacterial F plasmid
   7024..8199    +  CDS            sopA: partitioning protein for the bacterial F plasmid; sopA
   8199..9170    +  CDS            sopB: partitioning protein for the bacterial F plasmid; sopB
   9243..9716    +  misc_feature   sopC: sopC; centromere-like partitioning region of the bacterial F plasmid
