[The description below was written by a language model from this plasmid's Addgene catalogue record and pLannotate feature annotations shown in this document.]
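Description:
pNH034 is a pCC1Fos-derived "CopyControl" fosmid-type vector of 9,793 bp that serves as a stable bacterial host for the synthetic RT-cassette, a counter-selection module used in recombineering. The backbone carries the F-plasmid maintenance machinery annotated in the feature table: the ori2 (oriS) origin with its initiator repE and the incC incompatibility region, plus the sopA, sopB and sopC partitioning system, which together hold the construct at about one copy per cell and ensure faithful segregation. A second origin, oriV, allows the copy number to be raised transiently. According to the depositor, this is triggered by arabinose in a suitable host strain such as EPI300, so that more DNA can be recovered when needed. Backbone selection is by chloramphenicol, through the cat gene and its own promoter.

The insert pairs two annotated E. coli genes in tandem: rpsL, encoding ribosomal protein S12, and tetA, encoding the tetracycline efflux antiporter. tetA provides positive selection with tetracycline. Wild-type rpsL generally confers dominant streptomycin sensitivity in a streptomycin-resistant host, which permits selection for loss of the cassette, although the record does not itself spell out this mechanism. The annotation also picks up a truncated β-lactamase fragment, a lac promoter with its CAP site, and small lacI, resD and yuaZ fragments, which appear to be backbone remnants rather than functional units. The promoter driving the rpsL-tetA pair is not annotated.

The associated publication describes a simplified counter-selection protocol for building fluorescent protein reporter constructs directly from C. elegans fosmid genomic clones. pNH034 most likely serves as the stable source of the RT-cassette for that two-step insertion and replacement strategy.
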