Addgene plasmid #42150: pNH034
Depositing lab: Colin Dolphin. Depositing organization: King's College London. Publication: A simplified counter-selection recombineering protocol for creating fluorescent protein reporter constructs directly from C. elegans fosmid genomic clones. Hirani N, Westenberg M, Gami MS, Davis P, Hope IA, Dolphin CT. BMC Biotechnol. 2013 Jan 3;13(1):1. 10.1186/1472-6750-13-1 PubMed 23281894.
Backbone
  Vector backbone: pCC1Fos
  Backbone manufacturer: Eipcentre
  Backbone size w/o insert (bp): 7904
  Total vector size (bp): 9793
Growth in bacteria
  Bacterial resistance: Chloramphenicol and Tetracycline, 25 & 10 μg/mL
  Growth temperature: 37°C
  Growth strain: EPI300
  Growth instructions: pCC1Fos-based 'CopyControl' construct enabling transient induction of copy-number
  Copy number: Low Copy
Gene/Insert
  Gene/Insert name: RT-cassette
  Species: Synthetic
Terms and licenses: Academic/Nonprofit Terms; Industry Terms: Not Available to Industry
Depositor comments: Single-copy vector under non-induced condition enabling stable propagation of RT-cassette. Copy-number-inducible with arabinose enables transient induction of copy-number for DNA isolation, etc.
How to cite: pNH034 was a gift from Colin Dolphin (Addgene plasmid # 42150 ; http://n2t.net/addgene:42150 ; RRID:Addgene_42150)
