>Addgene plasmid #42150 | pNH034 | addgene partial sequence | sequence record 59253 | lac_promoter
CCATGGGATGATAAGCTGTCAAACATGAGAATTGGTCGAGATGGCGGACGCGATGGATATGTTCTGCCAA
GGGTTGGTTTGCGCATTCACAGTTCTCCGCAAGAATTGATTGGCTCCAATTCTTGGAGTGGTGAATCCGT
TAGCGAGGTGCCGCCGGCTTCCATTCAGGTCGAGGTGGCCCGGCTCCATGCACCGCGACGCAACGCGGGG
AGGCAGACAAGGTATAGGGCGGCGCCTACAATCCATGCCAACCCGTTCCATGTGCTCGCCGAGGCGGCAT
AAATCGCCGTGACGATCAGCGGTCCAATGATCGAAGTTAGGCTGGTAAGAGCCGCGAGCGATCCTTGAAG
CTGTCCCTGATGGTCGTCATCTACCTGCCTGGACAGCATGGCCTGCAACGCGGGCATCCCGATGCCGCCG
GAAGCGAGAAGAATCATAATGGGGAAGGCCATCCAGCCTCGCGTCGCGAACGCCAGCAAGACGTAGCCCA
GCGCGTCGGCCGCCATGCCGGCGATAATGGCCTGCTTCTCGCCGAAACGTTTGGTGGCGGGACCAGTGAC
GAAGGCTTGAGCGAGGGCGTGCAAGATTCCGAATACCGCAAGCGACAGGCCGATCATCGTCGCGCTCCAG
CGAAAGCGGTCCTCGCCGAAAATGACCCAGAGCGCTGCCGGCACCTGTCCTACGAGTTGCATGATAAAGA
AGACAGTCATAAGTGCGGCGACGATAGTCATGCCCCGCGCCCACCGGAAGGAGCTGACTGGGTTGAAGGC
T
